>Addgene plasmid #109416 | pBbS8k-RFP_R43W | addgene full sequence | sequence record 212797 | Addgene NGS Result
GACATAGCGTTGGCTACCCGTGATATTGCTGAAGAGCTTGGCGGCGAATGGGCTGACCGCTTCCTCGTGC
TTTACGGTATCGCCGCTCCCGATTCGCAGCGCATCGCCTTCTATCGCCTTCTTGACGAGTTCTTCTGAGC
GGGACTCTGGGGTTCGAGAGCTCGCTTGGACTCCTGTTGATAGATCCAGTAATGACCTCAGAACTCCATC
TGGATTTGTTCAGAACGCTCGGTTGCCGCCGGGCGTTTTTTATTGGTGAGAATCCAAGCACTAGGGACAG
TAAGACGGGTAAGCCTGTTGATGATACCGCTGCCTTACTGGGTGCATTAGCCAGTCTGAATGACCTGTCA
CGGGATAATCCGAAGTGGTCAGACTGGAAAATCAGAGGGCAGGAACTGCTGAACAGCAAAAAGTCAGATA
GCACCACATAGCAGACCCGCCATAAAACGCCCTGAGAAGCCCGTGACGGGCTTTTCTTGTATTATGGGTA
GTTTCCTTGCATGAATCCATAAAAGGCGCCTGTAGTGCCATTTACCCCCATTCACTGCCAGAGCCGTGAG
CGCAGCGAACTGAATGTCACGAAAAAGACAGCGACTCAGGTGCCTGATGGTCGGAGACAAAAGGAATATT
CAGCGATTTGCCCGAGCTTGCGAGGGTGCTACTTAAGCCTTTAGGGTTTTAAGGTCTGTTTTGTAGAGGA
GCAAACAGCGTTTGCGACATCCTTTTGTAATACTGCGGAACTGACTAAAGTAGTGAGTTATACACAGGGC
TGGGATCTATTCTTTTTATCTTTTTTTATTCTTTCTTTATTCTATAAATTATAACCACTTGAATATAAAC
AAAAAAAACACACAAAGGTCTAGCGGAATTTACAGAGGGTCTAGCAGAATTTACAAGTTTTCCAGCAAAG
GTCTAGCAGAATTTACAGATACCCAGATCACCCGGGAAAAGGACTAGTAATTATCATTGACTAGCCCATC
TCAATTGGTATAGTGATTAAAATCACCTAGACCAATTGAGATGTATGTCTGAATTAGTTGTTTTCAAAGC
AAATGAACTAGCGATTAGTCGCTATGACTTAACGGAGCATGAAACCAAGCTAATTTTATGCTGTGTGGCA
CTACTCAACCCCACGATTGAAAACCCTACATGGAAAGAACGGACGGTATCGTTCACTTATAACCAATACG
CTCAGATGATGAACATCAGTAGGGAAAATGCTTATGGTGTATTAGCTAAAGCAACCAGAGAGCTGATGAC
GAGAACTGTGGAAATCAGGAATCCTTTGGTTAAAGGCTTTGAGATTTTCCAGTGGACAAACTATGCCAAG
TTCTCAAGCGAAAAATTAGAATTAGTTTTTAGTGAAGAGATATTGCCTTATCTTTTCCAGTTAAAAAAAT
TCATAAAATATAATCTGGAACATGTTAAGTCTTTTGAAAACAAATACTCTATGAGGATTTATGAGTGGTT
ATTAAAAGAACTAACACAAAAGAAAACTCACAAGGCAAATATAGAGATTAGCCTTGATGAATTTAAGTTC
ATGTTAATGCTTGAAAATAACTACCATGAGTTTAAAAGGCTTAACCAATGGGTTTTGAAACCAATAAGTA
AAGATTTAAACACTTACAGCAATATGAAATTGGTGGTTGATAAGCGAGGCCGCCCGACTGATACGTTGAT
TTTCCAAGTTGAACTAGATAGACAAATGGATCTCGTAACCGAACTTGAGAACAACCAGATAAAAATGAAT
GGTGACAAAATACCAACAACCATTACATCAGATTCCTACCTACATAACGGACTAAGAAAAACACTACACG
ATGCTTTAACTGCAAAAATTCAGCTCACCAGTTTTGAGGCAAAATTTTTGAGTGACATGCAAAGTAAGTA
TGATCTCAATGGTTCGTTCTCATGGCTCACGCAAAAACAACGAACCACACTAGAGAACATACTGGCTAAA
TACGGAAGGATCTGAGGTTCTTATGGCTCTTGTATCTATCAGTGAAGCATCAAGACTAACAAACAAAAGT
AGAACAACTGTTCACCGTTACATATCAAAGGGAAAACTGTCCATATGCACAGATGAAAACGGTGTAAAAA
AGATAGATACATCAGAGCTTTTACGAGTTTTTGGTGCATTCAAAGCTGTTCACCATGAACAGATCGACAA
TGTAACAGATGAACAGCATGTAACACCTAATAGAACAGGTGAAACCAGTAAAACAAAGCAACTAGAACAT
GAAATTGAACACCTGAGACAACTTGTTACAGCTCAACAGTCACACATAGACAGCCTGAAACAGGCGATGC
TGCTTATCGAATCAAAGCTGCCGACAACACGGGAGCCAGTGACGCCTCCCGTGGGGAAAAAATCATGGCA
ATTCTGGAAGAAATAGCGCTTTCAGCCGGCAAACCGGCTGAAGCCGGATCTGCGATTCTGATAACAAACT
AGCAACACCAGAACAGCCCGTTTGCGGGCAGCAAAACCCGTACCCTAGGTATAAACGCAGAAAGGCCCAC
CCGAAGGTGAGCCAGTGTGACTCTAGTAGAGAGCGTTCACCGACAAACAACAGATAAAACGAAAGGCCCA
GTCTTTCGACTGAGCCTTTCGTTTTATTTGATGCCTGGAGATCCTTACTCGAGTTTGGATCCTTAAGCAC
CGGTGGAGTGACGACCTTCAGCACGTTCGTACTGTTCAACGATGGTGTAGTCTTCGTTGTGGGAGGTGAT
GTCCAGTTTGATGTCGGTTTTGTAAGCACCCGGCAGCTGAACCGGTTTTTTAGCCATGTAGGTGGTTTTA
ACTTCAGCGTCGTAGTGACCACCGTCTTTCAGTTTCAGACGCATTTTGATTTCACCTTTCAGAGCACCGT
CTTCCGGGTACATACGTTCGGTGGAAGCTTCCCAACCCATGGTTTTTTTCTGCATAACCGGACCGTCGGA
CGGGAAGTTGGTACCACGCAGTTTAACTTTGTAGATGAACTCACCGTCTTGCAGGGAGGAGTCCTGGGTA
ACGGTAACAACACCACCGTCTTCGAAGTTCATAACACGTTCCCATTTGAAACCTTCCGGGAAGGACAGTT
TCAGGTAGTCCGGGATGTCAGCCGGGTGTTTAACGTAAGCTTTGGAACCGTACTGGAACTGCGGGGACAG
GATGTCCCAAGCGAACGGCAGCGGACCACCTTTGGTAACTTTCAGTTTAGCGGTCTGGGTACCTTCGTAC
GGACGACCTTCACCTTCACCTTCGATTTCGAACTCGTGACCGTTAACGGAACCTTCCATACGAACTTTGA
AACGCATGAACTCTTTGATAACGTCTTCGCTACTCGCCATATGTATATCTCCTTCTTAAAAGATCTTTTG
AATTCCCAAAAAAACGGGTATGGAGAAACAGTAGAGAGTTGCGATAAAAAGCGTCAGGTAGAATCCGCTA
ATCTTATGGATAAAAATGCTATGGCATAGCAAAGTGTGACGCCGTGCAAATAATCAATGTGGACTTTTCT
GCCGTGATTATAGACACTTTTGTTACGCGTTTTTGTCATGGCTTTGGTCCCGCTTTGTTACAGAATGCTT
TTAATAAGCGGGGTTACCGGTTTGGTTAGCGAGAAGAGCCAGTAAAAGACGCAGTGACGGCAATGTCTGA
TGCAATATGGACAATTGGTTTCTTCTCTGAATGGCGGGAGTATGAAAAGTATGGCTGAAGCGCAAAATGA
TCCCCTGCTGCCGGGATACTCGTTTAATGCCCATCTGGTGGCGGGTTTAACGCCGATTGAGGCCAACGGT
TATCTCGATTTTTTTATCGACCGACCGCTGGGAATGAAAGGTTATATTCTCAATCTCACCATTCGCGGTC
AGGGGGTGGTGAAAAATCAGGGACGAGAATTTGTTTGCCGACCGGGTGATATTTTGCTGTTCCCGCCAGG
AGAGATTCATCACTACGGTCGTCATCCGGAGGCTCGCGAATGGTATCACCAGTGGGTTTACTTTCGTCCG
CGCGCCTACTGGCATGAATGGCTTAACTGGCCGTCAATATTTGCCAATACGGGGTTCTTTCGCCCGGATG
AAGCGCACCAGCCGCATTTCAGCGACCTGTTTGGGCAAATCATTAACGCCGGGCAAGGGGAAGGGCGCTA
TTCGGAGCTGCTGGCGATAAATCTGCTTGAGCAATTGTTACTGCGGCGCATGGAAGCGATTAACGAGTCG
CTCCATCCACCGATGGATAATCGGGTACGCGAGGCTTGTCAGTACATCAGCGATCACCTGGCAGACAGCA
ATTTTGATATCGCCAGCGTCGCACAGCATGTTTGCTTGTCGCCGTCGCGTCTGTCACATCTTTTCCGCCA
GCAGTTAGGGATTAGCGTCTTAAGCTGGCGCGAGGACCAACGTATCAGCCAGGCGAAGCTGCTTTTGAGC
ACCACCCGGATGCCTATCGCCACCGTCGGTCGCAATGTTGGTTTTGACGATCAACTCTATTTCTCGCGGG
TATTTAAAAAATGCACCGGGGCCAGCCCGAGCGAGTTCCGTGCCGGTTGTGAAGAAAAAGTGAATGATGT
AGCCGTCAAGTTGTCATAAGACGTCGGAATTGCCAGCTGGGGCGCCCTCTGGTAAGGTTGGGAAGCCCTG
CAAAGTAAACTGGATGGCTTTCTTGCCGCCAAGGATCTGATGGCGCAGGGGATCATGATCTGATCAAGAG
ACAGGATGAGGATCGTTTCGCATGATTGAACAAGATGGATTGCACGCAGGTTCTCCGGCCGCTTGGGTGG
AGAGGCTATTCGGCTATGACTGGGCACAACAGACAATCGGCTGCTCTGATGCCGCCGTGTTCCGGCTGTC
AGCGCAGGGGCGCCCGGTTCTTTTTGTCAAGACCGACCTGTCCGGTGCCCTGAATGAACTGCAGGACGAG
GCAGCGCGGCTATCGTGGCTGGCCACGACGGGCGTTCCTTGCGCAGCTGTGCTCGACGTTGTCACTGAAG
CGGGAAGGGACTGGCTGCTATTGGGCGAAGTGCCGGGGCAGGATCTCCTGTCATCTCACCTTGCTCCTGC
CGAGAAAGTATCCATCATGGCTGATGCAATGCGGCGGCTGCATACGCTTGATCCGGCTACCTGCCCATTC
GACCACCAAGCGAAACATCGCATCGAGCGAGCACGTACTCGGATGGAAGCCGGTCTTGTCGATCAGGATG
ATCTGGACGAAGAGCATCAGGGGCTCGCGCCAGCCGAACTGTTCGCCAGGCTCAAGGCGCGCATGCCCGA
CGGCGAGGATCTCGTCGTGACCCATGGCGATGCCTGCTTGCCGAATATCATGGTGGAAAATGGCCGCTTT
TCTGGATTCATCGACTGTGGCCGGCTGGGTGTGGCGGACCGCTATCAG
Features (pLannotate 1.2.2; 10 found; start..end, strand, type, name):
    169..263     +  terminator     lambda t0 terminator: transcription terminator from phage lambda
    755..977     +  rep_origin     pSC101 ori: low-copy replication origin that requires the Rep101 protein
   1025..1975    +  CDS            Rep101: RepA protein needed for replication with the pSC101 origin; rep101
   2506..2533    -  terminator     T7Te terminator: phage T7 early transcription terminator
   2549..2620    -  terminator     rrnB T1 terminator: transcription terminator T1 from the E. coli rrnB gene
   2653..3330    -  CDS            mRFP1: monomeric derivative of DsRed (Campbell et al., 2002)
   3380..3664    -  promoter       araBAD promoter: araBAD; promoter of the L-arabinose operon of E. coli; the araC regulatory gene is transcribed in the opposite direction (Guzman et al., 1995)
   3691..4569    +  CDS            araC: L-arabinose regulatory protein; araC
   4576..4680    +  CDS            tnpA (fragment): TN5P_ECOLX - Also known as tnp. Experimental evidence at protein level: Swiss-Prot protein existence level 1. Mediates transposition of transposon Tn5 by a 'cut and paste' mechanism. First, the monomeric transposase binds the 19 bp inverted DNA repeats flanking the transposon. Then, dimerization of the DNA- bound transposase creates a synaptic DNA complex. After nicking of the first DNA strand, excision of the transposon proceeds through a series of intermediates. The transposase then mediates the insertion of the transposon at a new site by strand transfer. The activity of the wild- type tran
   4712..135     +  CDS            neo (across the origin): KKA2_KLEPN - Also known as kan, nptII. Experimental evidence at protein level: Swiss-Prot protein existence level 1. Resistance to kanamycin, neomycin, paromomycin, ribostamycin, butirosin and gentamicin B. From Klebsiella pneumoniae.
