[The description below was written by a language model from this plasmid's Addgene catalogue record and pLannotate feature annotations shown in this document.]
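Description:
pBbS8k-RFP_R43W is a 5,368 bp bacterial expression plasmid built on the pSC101 replicon and carrying a point mutation, R43W, in the plasmid-encoded replication initiator RepA (annotated as Rep101). The pSC101 origin is normally a low-copy origin that depends on RepA supplied from the adjacent gene. The R43W substitution is recorded as increasing copy number, and the catalogue accordingly lists this variant as high copy. The plasmid is propagated in E. coli under kanamycin selection, conferred by the neo/nptII aminoglycoside phosphotransferase gene, which spans the numbering origin of the circular sequence and is followed by a lambda t0 terminator. A short tnpA fragment just upstream of the resistance gene appears to be a Tn5-derived remnant carried along with the marker rather than a functional transposase.

The expression cassette consists of the araBAD promoter driving mRFP1, a monomeric DsRed derivative, with the araC regulator transcribed divergently, so that red fluorescence is inducible with L-arabinose. Transcription of mRFP1 is terminated by tandem rrnB T1 and T7Te terminators, which insulate the reporter from the neighbouring replication region. Although the catalogue lists RFP as an N-terminal tag on the backbone, the feature table shows mRFP1 and Rep101 as separate coding sequences on opposite strands, so RFP is a stand-alone reporter rather than a fusion to RepA. The stated purpose is simply "RepA Mutant". In the context of the associated work on pSC101 origin mutations that raise copy number, the construct provides a higher-copy pSC101-type vector whose fluorescent output can serve as a readout of gene dosage.
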