Addgene plasmid #109416: pBbS8k-RFP_R43W
Purpose: RepA Mutant
Depositing lab: Jay Keasling. Depositing organization: Lawrence Berkeley National Laboratory. Publication: Isolation and characterization of novel mutations in the pSC101 origin that increase copy number. Thompson MG, Sedaghatian N, Barajas JF, Wehrs M, Bailey CB, Kaplan N, Hillson NJ, Mukhopadhyay A, Keasling JD. Sci Rep. 2018 Jan 25;8(1):1590. doi: 10.1038/s41598-018-20016-w. PubMed 29371642.
Backbone
  Vector backbone: pSC101
  Vector type: Bacterial Expression
Growth in bacteria
  Bacterial resistance: Kanamycin, 50 μg/mL
  Growth temperature: 37°C
  Growth strain: DH10b
  Copy number: High Copy
Gene/Insert
  Gene/Insert name: repA
  Species: Synthetic
  Mutation: R43W repA mutation to increase copy number
  Tag / fusion protein: RFP (N terminal on backbone)
  Cloning method: Gibson Cloning
Terms and licenses: Academic/Nonprofit Terms; Industry Terms: Not Available to Industry
How to cite: pBbS8k-RFP_R43W was a gift from Jay Keasling (Addgene plasmid # 109416 ; http://n2t.net/addgene:109416 ; RRID:Addgene_109416)
